Addgene plasmid #146041: pAc5.1B-EGFP-DmCup_C
Purpose: Insect Expression of DmCup
Depositing lab: Elisa Izaurralde. Depositing organization: Max Planck Institute for Developmental Biology. Publication: Similar modes of interaction enable Trailer Hitch and EDC3 to associate with DCP1 and Me31B in distinct protein complexes. Tritschler F, Eulalio A, Helms S, Schmidt S, Coles M, Weichenrieder O, Izaurralde E, Truffault V. Mol Cell Biol. 2008 Nov . 28(21):6695-708. 10.1128/MCB.00759-08 PubMed 18765641.
Backbone
  Vector backbone: Unknown
  Vector type: Insect Expression
Growth in bacteria
  Bacterial resistance: Ampicillin, 100 μg/mL
  Growth temperature: 37°C
  Growth strain: DH5alpha
  Copy number: Low Copy
Gene/Insert
  Gene/Insert name: DmCup
  Species: D. melanogaster (fly)
  Mutation: P418S
  Entrez Gene: cup (a.k.a. Dmel_CG11181, CG11181, CUP, Cup, DmCup, Dmel\CG11181, fs(1)cup, fs(2)cup, i239)
  Cloning method: Unknown
Terms and licenses: Academic/Nonprofit Terms; Industry Terms: Not Available to Industry
Depositor comments: Sequence according to the sequence given by NCBI: AF004917.1 Plasmids from this collection were made available to the research community and donated after the lab closed. Please note that the sequence provided by the depositing laboratory may be theoretical/predicted or based on Sanger sequencing results. There may be discrepancies between sequencing results obtained by Addgene and the depositor sequence. If an Addgene verified sequence is not available, please contact before placing your order to request that our lab fully sequence the plasmid.
How to cite: pAc5.1B-EGFP-DmCup_C was a gift from Elisa Izaurralde (Addgene plasmid # 146041 ; http://n2t.net/addgene:146041 ; RRID:Addgene_146041)
