[The description below was written by a language model from this plasmid's Addgene catalogue record and pLannotate feature annotations shown in this document.]
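Description:
pAc5.1B-EGFP-DmCup_C is an insect-cell expression plasmid of about 9.5 kb for producing a GFP-tagged form of the Drosophila melanogaster protein Cup. The catalogue lists the backbone as unknown, although the name and the annotated parts point to a pAc5.1-type vector. It is maintained in E. coli through a ColE1/pUC-type origin and selected with ampicillin via the β-lactamase gene and its own promoter. The origin is annotated as a high-copy type, whereas the catalogue describes the plasmid as low copy. Short fragments annotated as a tetracycline resistance gene and SV40 large T antigen appear to be non-functional backbone remnants. No marker for selection in insect cells is annotated.

The expression cassette is driven by the strong, constitutive Drosophila actin 5C promoter. EGFP lies immediately downstream and is followed by the cup coding sequence, an arrangement consistent with an N-terminal EGFP fusion. A V5 epitope sequence follows the insert, but the record does not show whether it is read in frame with Cup or lies beyond a stop codon. An SV40 polyadenylation signal terminates the unit.

The insert is recorded as carrying a P418S change relative to the reference, and the depositor states that it follows a specified NCBI cup sequence. The "_C" suffix may denote a C-terminal portion of the protein, but the record does not define it, and the annotated cup feature spans roughly 3.3 kb. Cup is an eIF4E-binding adapter that represses translation and promotes deadenylation of localized mRNAs. The associated publication concerns Trailer Hitch, EDC3, DCP1 and Me31B complexes, so this plasmid plausibly serves localization and interaction studies in cultured Drosophila cells.
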