Features (pLannotate 1.2.2; 10 found; start..end, strand, type, name):
     56..2565    +  promoter       Ac5 promoter: Drosophila melanogaster actin 5C promoter
   2585..3301    +  CDS            EGFP: EGFP is a basic (constitutively fluorescent) green fluorescent protein published in 1996, derived from Aequorea victoria. It is reported to be a rapidly-maturing weak dimer with moderate acid sensitivity.
   3371..6721    +  CDS            cup: CUP_DROME - Also known as fs(2)cup. Experimental evidence at protein level: Swiss-Prot protein existence level 1. Adapter protein that plays a central role in localization of transcripts in the oocyte and in young embryos (PubMed:9118812). Maintains RNA targets in a repressed state by promoting their deadenylation and protects deadenylated mRNAs from further degradation (PubMed:21937713). Binds to and recruits eIF-4E to the 3'-UTR of some mRNA targets which prevents interaction between eIF4E1 and eIF4G (PubMed:14685270, PubMed:15465908, PubMed:21081899). This may contribute to translational re
   6760..6801    +  CDS            V5 tag: epitope tag from simian virus 5
   6901..7035    -  polyA_signal   SV40 poly(A) signal: SV40 polyadenylation signal
   7058..7142    -  CDS            large T antigen (fragment): large T antigen from SV40 (simian virus 40)
   7143..7590    +  CDS            TcR (fragment): tetracycline efflux protein; tet; confers resistance to tetracycline
   7636..8224    -  rep_origin     ori: high-copy-number ColE1/pMB1/pBR322/pUC origin of replication
   8395..9255    -  CDS            AmpR: β-lactamase; bla; confers resistance to ampicillin, carbenicillin, and related antibiotics
   9256..9360    -  promoter       AmpR promoter: bla
>Addgene plasmid #146041 | pAc5.1B-EGFP-DmCup_C | addgene full sequence | sequence record 362946 | Addgene NGS Result
CTTCAAGAATTAATTCTATATTCTAAAAACACAAATGATACTTCTAAAAAAAAATCATGAATGGCATCAA
CTCTGAATCAAATCTTTGCAGATGCACCTACTTCTCATTTCCACTGTCACATCATTTTTCCAGATCTCGC
TGCCTGTTATGTGGCCCACAAACCAAGACACGTTTTATGGCCATTAAAGCTGGCTGATCGTCGCCAAACA
CCAAATACATAATGAATATGTACACATTCGAGAAAGAAGCGATCAAAGAAGCGTCTTCGGGCGGAGTAGG
AGAATGCGGAGGAGAAGGAGAACGAGCTGATCTAGTATCTCTCCACAATCCAATGCCAACTGACCAACTG
GCCATATTCGGAGCAATTTGAAGCCAATTTCCATCGCCTGGCGATCGCTCCATTCTTGGCTATATGTTTT
TCACCGTTACCCGGGGCCATTTTCAAAGACTCGTCGGCAAGATAAGATTGTGTCACTCGCTGTCTCTCTT
CATTTGTCGAAGAATGCTGAGGAATTTCGCGATGACGTCGGCGAGTATTTTGAAGAATGAGAATAATTTG
TATTTATACGAAAATCAGTCAGTGGAATTTTCTACAAAAACATGTTATCTATAGATAATTTTGTTGCAAA
ATATGTTGACTATGACAAAGATTGTATGTATATACCTTTAATGTATTCTCATTTTCTTATGTATTTATAA
TGGCAATGATGATACTGATGATATTTTAAGATGATGCCAGACCAAAAGGCTTGAATTTCTGCGTCTTTTG
CCGAACGCAGTGCATGTGCAATTGTTGTTTTTTGGAATATTCAATTTTCGGACTGTCCGCTTTGATTTCA
GTTTCTTGGCTTATTCAAAAAGCAAAGTAAAGCCAAAAAAGCGAGATGGCAATACCAAATGCGGCAAAAC
GGTAGTGGAAGGAAAGGGGTGCGGGGCAGCGGAAGGAAGGGTGGGGCGGGGCGTGGCGGGGTCTGTGGCT
GGGCGCGACGTCACCGACGTTGGAGCCACTCCTTTGACCATGTGTGCGTGTGTGTATTATTCGTGTCTCG
CCACTCGCCGGTTGTTTTTTTCTTTTTATGCTGCGCTCTCTCTAGCGCCATCTCGCTTACGCATGCTCAA
CGCACCGCATGTTGCCGTTTCCTTTTATGCGTCATTTTGGCTCGAAATAGGCAATTATTTAAACAAAGAT
TAGTCAACGAAAACGCTAAAATAAATAAGTCTACAATATGGTTACTTATTGCCATGTGTGTGCAGCCAAC
GATAGCAACAAAAGCAACAACACAGGTGGCTTTCCCTCTTTCACTTTTTGTTTGCAAGCCGCGTGCGAGC
AAGACGGCACGACCGGCAAACGCAATTACGCTGACAAAGAGCAGACGAAGTTTTGGCGAAAAACATCAAG
GCGCCTGATACGAATGCATTTGCAATAACAATTGCGATATTTAATATTGTTTATGAAGCTGTTTGACTTC
AAAACACACAAAAAAAAAAATAAAACAAATTATTTGAAAGAGAATTAGGAATCGGACGCTTATCGTTAGG
GTAACAACAAGAAATGCTTACTGAGTCACAGCCTCTGGAAAACTGCCGCAAGCCAGAGAGAGAGAGAAAA
AGAGGGAGAGCAGCTTAGACCGCATGTGCTTGTGTGTGAGGCGTCTCTCTCTTCGTCTCTGTTGCGCAAA
CGCATAGACTGCACTGAAAAAATCGATTACCTATTTTTTATGAATGAATATTTGCACTATTACTATTCAA
AACTATTAAGATAGCAATCACATTCAATAGCCAAATACTATACCACCTGAGCGATGCAACGAAATGATCA
ATTTGAGCAAAAATGCTGCATATTTAGGACGGCATCATTATAGAAATGCTTCTTGCTGTGTACTTTTCTC
TCGTCTGGCAGCTGTTTCGCCGTTATTGTTAAAACCGGCTTAAGTTAGGTGTGTTTTCTACGACTAGTGA
ATGCCCTACTAGAAGATGTGTGTTGCACAAAATGTCCCTGGAATAACCAATTTGAAGTGCAGATAGCAGT
AAACGTAAGCTAATATGAATATTATTTAACTGTAATGTTTTAATATCGCTGGACATTACTAATAAACCCA
CTATAAACACATGTACATATGTATGTTTTGGCATACAATGAGTAGTTGGGGAAAAAATGTGTAAAAGCAC
CGTGACCATCACAGCATAAAGATAACCAGCTGAAGTATCGAATATGAGTAACCCCCAAATTGAATCACAT
GCCGCAACTGATAGGACCCATGGAAGTACACTCTTCATGGCGATATACAAGACACACACAAGCACGAACA
CCCAGTTGCGGAGGAAATTCTCCGTAAATGAAAACCCAATCGGCGAACAATTCATACCCATATATGGTAA
AAGTTTTGAACGCGACTTGAGAGCGGAGAGCATTGCGGCTGATAAGGTTTTAGCGCTAAGCGGGCTTTAT
AAAACGGGCTGCGGGACCAGTTTTCATATCACTACCGTTTGAGTTCTTGTGCTGTGTGGATACTCCTCCC
GACACAAAGCCGCTCCATCAGCCAGCAGTCGTCTAATCCAGAGACCCCGGATCGGGGTACCATCATGGTG
AGCAAGGGCGAGGAGCTGTTCACCGGGGTGGTGCCCATCCTGGTCGAGCTGGACGGCGACGTAAACGGCC
ACAAGTTCAGCGTGTCCGGCGAGGGCGAGGGCGATGCCACCTACGGCAAGCTGACCCTGAAGTTCATCTG
CACCACCGGCAAGCTGCCCGTGCCCTGGCCCACCCTCGTGACCACCCTGACCTACGGCGTGCAGTGCTTC
AGCCGCTACCCCGACCACATGAAGCAGCACGACTTCTTCAAGTCCGCCATGCCCGAAGGCTACGTCCAGG
AGCGCACCATCTTCTTCAAGGACGACGGCAACTACAAGACCCGCGCCGAGGTGAAGTTCGAGGGCGACAC
CCTGGTGAACCGCATCGAGCTGAAGGGCATCGACTTCAAGGAGGACGGCAACATCCTGGGGCACAAGCTG
GAGTACAACTACAACAGCCACAACGTCTATATCATGGCCGACAAGCAGAAGAACGGCATCAAGGTGAACT
TCAAGATCCGCCACAACATCGAGGACGGCAGCGTGCAGCTCGCCGACCACTACCAGCAGAACACCCCCAT
CGGCGACGGCCCCGTGCTGCTGCCCGACAACCACTACCTGAGCACCCAGTCCGCCCTGAGCAAAGACCCC
AACGAGAAGCGCGATCACATGGTCCTGCTGGAGTTCGTGACCGCCGCCGGGATCACTCTCGGCATGGACG
AGCTGTACAAGCCAAGCTTGAATTCTGCAGATATCATGGACCCTATGAAAGAGGAGGCGATCGAATTGAA
TGGCCATGCTATGCAAATGGCCGAAGCTGAGCAAGAAAATGGCGCTGGCGCCCTGAAAATTGCCACCAAT
GCGGGTGCAACCGATCGTCCAGCGCATCAGCAGCTTCCGCTGCCAGTCGAAGATCAGCAGGATGAGGTGC
TGACCCCCGCTGAGAAGGGCAAGTTCGAGTACCCTCCCCCTCCACCGCCACCAACTCCAGTCCAGGCTCC
GCTAGCCACCAAGGCCACCGCTCTGAATGCCAGTCAAGAGCATGACGACGACGAGGCCAACTCCGAGAAG
TGGGAGGATCCGTGCGCTCCGCCCCCGCCTCCTCCGCTGCCGACTAGCGCTTTCCTGGCCACCGGACTGG
GCTACCTCAAGCTGCCCGCCTTCAAGCTGAAGGACGCACTGGAGAAGGCCATCACCAAGTTGGAGGCCAA
CAAGCGGACGCTAAAGGCCAGCCCTGAGTCTTCTCGTTCCATCAAAAACAAGAATGTGGTGGCCCTGGAG
ATGTTACCCAGGCGCTCAAACCCAGAAACGATCGGCGATGGATCCATGTTGGCATCCACATCCACGGCTG
TTATGCTGCAGACCAAAAAGCCCGCCGTTATTGTGGAGATGGAGAGGCGTTGTAAGATCATCAATTTACT
GGCCAAACAGAATCAAATCCTCGAATCCATTTCGGGGGAGGCCATTCCGATGCATGGACCCTCGAAGCAT
CTGCACGAGGACGAGGGTCTGACCCTGCAAGTTCTCTCGGCCCGAGCATCCACACCGTACACACAGCCCT
CCAGCATGTTGTCCTGCACGGCCGTTAGTTGTGACCTGGAGCACGATTCGCCCCGGAAGCAAGTGGCCAG
CAAGGAGGCCGTGCCGGAGCAGCAGTCTAGTCAGGTGCAGCAAAAGCGTCCACCCAGCACGGGCATTCAC
AAGCCAGGAAGTCTGCGAGCACCCAAGGCTGTTCGTCCTACTACTGCTCCGGTGGTCAGCAGCAAGCCGG
TCAAGAGCTATACCCGCTCCCGCCTGATGGACATTCGCAACGGGATGTTCAATGCCCTGATGCACAGGTC
CAAGGAGAGCTTTGTGATGCCTCGCATCGCCACCTGCGACGACATTGAGTTGGAGGGAAGGCTTCGCCGC
ATGAATATTTGGCGCACCTCGGACGGCACAAGATTCCGGACCCGCTCCACCACAGCTAACTTAAACATGA
ACAACAACAACAACAATGAGTGCATGTCTGCCTTCTTCAAAAACAAAAATAAGCCGAACCTAATCAGTGA
CGAGTCCATCATCCAGAGCCAACCGCCCCAGCCGCAAACGGAGTTCCAAGATCCGGCCATTGTTAACCAA
AGACGCATTGGCAGCGGTCGCTTAAACCATTCCAAGTGGGGTTACAACGACGAAGACTACCACTCGTACC
ACAATGGCAAGTCGCAGCATATGGAGGAGGTCAACTCGAAGAACAGCAAAAACATGACGGTGCTGCAGTT
CTTCGACAACGGCGAGATCAGCAGTCAGCCTCAAAGACGGCCGAACACTCCTGTGATGGGGATGTCTATC
AATCGATCCGAGAACGACACCCTGCACTCGAACGAGTCCAGTGAAGATTTGAGTCGCGCCAACGAGAACT
ATGTAAAGCGCGTAATGTCTGGATTCCTGGTTGTATCGAAGCCCAAGTCACGAGATGTCGAGGATAGACA
TCACCGGCGGTACAGGAACCAGAACGAGGAGCCTGAGTGGTTTAGCTGTGGACCCACGTCTAGACTGGAC
ACTATAGAGTTGTGTGGGTTCGATGAGGACGAGGAGAAAATGCTAAAGGAGGGCAACAAAAACCACGGAT
TAGGCGAAACAGAGCGAGAAACGTCAAAACAAAAGATGGACCATAAGTACAAATGGACGCATGCGGAGCC
GATGGGTCGAAGCAAATACATGCCCAAACACGACACTAACAATAATCATAACGTGGAGAACATGAATAAT
GTTATGGCTACCGAGCATCAGCAACAAAAGGAAGAGAAACGCCCAGGCAGTGGCCGTTCGTTTCAGTTTG
ATAAGTTCAATCAAAGCCAACAGAATTACGAGAGTAGCAGTTATGTTAATCACCAACAGCCGCCGCAAAC
GCAGCCTCAGCAAATGCAGCAGCAATCGAACACAAACACGAACAACTCTAAATTCATGTCATTCTTTGCC
AATGAGGGGAACTCCTCGTCTTCTTCGCTGAACGAGTTTTTCAAGCAGGCCATTAACCAGGGTCATGGCA
ACAATCCGGAGCAGCCCAAATCGTTGGGCCACATCGGACAGATGCCTTCGGTGGATCAGCTGGAGGCCAA
ATGGCGTCGAAACTCACTGAACAATGTTGGCGAGACTGCCAACAAGCAGACTGATAACTTCCAGAAGCTA
ATTGGGTCTCTTTCTTCGGCTAAGCCACAGTCACAGGCGGTTGGCTATGATGCCATCTCCAACTTTATAA
TGCAGCAACAGCAGTACCAGCAGCAGCAACAGAAGCAGCACCTCATCATACAGCAGCAGCAGCAACAGAC
CGCCTTTTTGGCGAGCCTGCAGCTGAAGGCGATCCTCGGCCGGGCCGACACCCAATTGCTACTGCTCCGT
CTGACTAAAGGGGAAATATCCAAGCACGGATTGCTGGTGCAGTTGGCCAACCCACGCTTGACGGACATGG
ATCGCGAGGCCATCACTGCTGTATTGCAGTTCACCAACACCCAGCAGCAGCAGCAGCAGCACAAGCAGCA
GCTGGACATGCTCTCAAGCACGGTCATCGCCAGCCAGTTGCAGAATCTCCACAACTTGGCCATTGTCCAG
CAGACTCTTGCAGCCAGGCAGCAGCCGCAGCATAATCCACAGACGCAGGCGCCGCACCAACTGTCGCAGG
AGGACTTGCAAGCGCATGCCAATGTGATAATGCGAAACGCCGTAATGAAGCGAAAAATTGAGGAGCAGAC
CTCGAAGCTTATCAATGGCGGTGCCAAGCATCAGGCACAGCAGCAATATCTAAACCGTGGCCAGCAACGC
CAGGCTCGACCAGATGCCAACTCGAATGCCTTGCTCCATGCCTTGATCTCTGGCGGTGGCAATAACCACG
CCTCTGGTTATCCTATGAAAGGACAGCCGCAGCAGCATCATTCCAATTTGAGATTCGGTGATAACCAAAA
CTTCCAATCTTTTGAGTCCAACCAGCCGCACTTCGCCACGCAGTACAAGCAGCAATACCAACAGTCTCAG
CAGCAACATCCCCATCAGCAGCCCCAACAGCTGAATTCGCTTCATCAGAACAACGCTGGAGCTGTCAATA
GCTTCAATAAGGCCCAAATGCAAGCTCAATCAGCTATTTCCATGCTGCCCAACAGCGGGGATGAGTTTCA
TTAAGCGGCCGCTCGAGTCTAGAGGGCCCGCGGTTCGAAGGTAAGCCTATCCCTAACCCTCTCCTCGGTC
TCGATTCTACGCGTACCGGTCATCATCACCATCACCATTGAGTTTAAACCCGCTGATCAGCCTCGACTGT
GCCTTCTAAGGCCTGAGCTCGCTGATCAGCCTCGATCGAGGATCCAGACATGATAAGATACATTGATGAG
TTTGGACAAACCACAACTAGAATGCAGTGAAAAAAATGCTTTATTTGTGAAATTTGTGATGCTATTGCTT
TATTTGTAACCATTATAAGCTGCAATAAACAAGTTAACAACAACAATTGCATTCATTTTATGTTTCAGGT
TCAGGGGGAGGTGTGGGAGGTTTTTTAAAGCAAGTAAAACCTCTACAAATGTGGTATGGCTGATTATGAT
CAGTCGACCGATGCCCTTGAGAGCCTTCAACCCAGTCAGCTCCTTCCGGTGGGCGCGGGGCATGACTATC
GTCGCCGCACTTATGACTGTCTTCTTTATCATGCAACTCGTAGGACAGGTGCCGGCAGCGCTCTGGGTCA
TTTTCGGCGAGGACCGCTTTCGCTGGAGCGCGACGATGATCGGCCTGTCGCTTGCGGTATTCGGAATCTT
GCACGCCCTCGCTCAAGCCTTCGTCACTGGTCCCGCCACCAAACGTTTCGGCGAGAAGCAGGCCATTATC
GCCGGCATGGCGGCCGACGCGCTGGGCTACGTCTTGCTGGCGTTCGCGACGCGAGGCTGGATGGCCTTCC
CCATTATGATTCTTCTCGCTTCCGGCGGCATCGGGATGCCCGCGTTGCAGGCCATGCTGTCCAGGCAGGT
AGATGACGACCATCAGGGACAGCTTCAAGGCCAGCAAAAGGCCAGGAACCGTAAAAAGGCCGCGTTGCTG
GCGTTTTTCCATAGGCTCCGCCCCCCTGACGAGCATCACAAAAATCGACGCTCAAGTCAGAGGTGGCGAA
ACCCGACAGGACTATAAAGATACCAGGCGTTTCCCCCTGGAAGCTCCCTCGTGCGCTCTCCTGTTCCGAC
CCTGCCGCTTACCGGATACCTGTCCGCCTTTCTCCCTTCGGGAAGCGTGGCGCTTTCTCATAGCTCACGC
TGTAGGTATCTCAGTTCGGTGTAGGTCGTTCGCTCCAAGCTGGGCTGTGTGCACGAACCCCCCGTTCAGC
CCGACCGCTGCGCCTTATCCGGTAACTATCGTCTTGAGTCCAACCCGGTAAGACACGACTTATCGCCACT
GGCAGCAGCCACTGGTAACAGGATTAGCAGAGCGAGGTATGTAGGCGGTGCTACAGAGTTCTTGAAGTGG
TGGCCTAACTACGGCTACACTAGAAGGACAGTATTTGGTATCTGCGCTCTGCTGAAGCCAGTTACCTTCG
GAAAAAGAGTTGGTAGCTCTTGATCCGGCAAACAAACCACCGCTGGTAGCGGTGGTTTTTTTGTTTGCAA
GCAGCAGATTACGCGCAGAAAAAAAGGATCTCAAGAAGATCCTTTGATCTTTTCTACGGGGTCTGACGCT
CAGTGGAACGAAAACTCACGTTAAGGGATTTTGGTCATGAGATTATCAAAAAGGATCTTCACCTAGATCC
TTTTAAATTAAAAATGAAGTTTTAAATCAATCTAAAGTATATATGAGTAAACTTGGTCTGACAGTTACCA
ATGCTTAATCAGTGAGGCACCTATCTCAGCGATCTGTCTATTTCGTTCATCCATAGTTGCCTGACTCCCC
GTCGTGTAGATAACTACGATACGGGAGGGCTTACCATCTGGCCCCAGTGCTGCAATGATACCGCGAGACC
CACGCTCACCGGCTCCAGATTTATCAGCAATAAACCAGCCAGCCGGAAGGGCCGAGCGCAGAAGTGGTCC
TGCAACTTTATCCGCCTCCATCCAGTCTATTAATTGTTGCCGGGAAGCTAGAGTAAGTAGTTCGCCAGTT
AATAGTTTGCGCAACGTTGTTGCCATTGCTGCAGGCATCGTGGTGTCACGCTCGTCGTTTGGTATGGCTT
CATTCAGCTCCGGTTCCCAACGATCAAGGCGAGTTACATGATCCCCCATGTTGTGCAAAAAAGCGGTTAG
CTCCTTCGGTCCTCCGATCGTTGTCAGAAGTAAGTTGGCCGCAGTGTTATCACTCATGGTTATGGCAGCA
CTGCATAATTCTCTTACTGTCATGCCATCCGTAAGATGCTTTTCTGTGACTGGTGAGTACTCAACCAAGT
CATTCTGAGAATAGTGTATGCGGCGACCGAGTTGCTCTTGCCCGGCGTCAACACGGGATAATACCGCGCC
ACATAGCAGAACTTTAAAAGTGCTCATCATTGGAAAACGTTCTTCGGGGCGAAAACTCTCAAGGATCTTA
CCGCTGTTGAGATCCAGTTCGATGTAACCCACTCGTGCACCCAACTGATCTTCAGCATCTTTTACTTTCA
CCAGCGTTTCTGGGTGAGCAAAAACAGGAAGGCAAAATGCCGCAAAAAAGGGAATAAGGGCGACACGGAA
ATGTTGAATACTCATACTCTTCCTTTTTCAATATTATTGAAGCATTTATCAGGGTTATTGTCTCATGAGC
GGATACATATTTGAATGTATTTAGAAAAATAAACAAATAGGGGTTCCGCGCACATTTCCCCGAAAAGTGC
CACCTGACGTCTAAGAAACCATTATTATCATGACATTAACCTATAAAAATAGGCGTATCACGAGGCCCTT
TCGT
